Addgene plasmid #23806: pDONR223-PIP5K3
Depositing lab: William Hahn & David Root. Depositing organization: Dana-Farber Cancer Institute. Publication: COT drives resistance to RAF inhibition through MAP kinase pathway reactivation. Johannessen CM, Boehm JS, Kim SY, Thomas SR, Wardwell L, Johnson LA, Emery CM, Stransky N, Cogdill AP, Barretina J, Caponigro G, Hieronymus H, Murray RR, Salehi-Ashtiani K, Hill DE, Vidal M, Zhao JJ, Yang X, Alkan O, Kim S, Harris JL, Wilson CJ, Myer VE, Finan PM, Root DE, Roberts TM, Golub T, Flaherty KT, Dummer R, Weber BL, Sellers WR, Schlegel R, Wargo JA, Hahn WC, Garraway LA. Nature. 2010 Dec 16;468(7326):968-72. doi: 10.1038/nature09627 PubMed 21107320.
Backbone
  Vector backbone: pDONR223
  Backbone manufacturer: Invitrogen
  Backbone size w/o insert (bp): 5005
  Vector type: Gateway Donor vector
Growth in bacteria
  Bacterial resistance: Spectinomycin, 50 μg/mL
  Growth temperature: 37°C
  Growth strain: DH5alpha
  Copy number: High Copy
Gene/Insert
  Gene/Insert name: PIP5K3 (alt name: phosphatidylinositol-3-phosphate/phosphatidylinositol 5-kinase, type III)
  Species: H. sapiens (human)
  Insert size (bp): 1356
  Entrez Gene: PIKFYVE (a.k.a. CFD, FAB1, HEL37, PIP5K, PIP5K3, ZFYVE29)
  Cloning method: Gateway Cloning
  Sequencing primers: 5′ M13pUC-fwd; 3′ M13rev
Terms and licenses: Academic/Nonprofit Terms; Industry Terms: Not Available to Industry
Depositor comments: The ORF has no Stop codon. This design enables easy recombination into a destination vector to add an epitope tag of choice and Stop codon to the ORF. Do NOT use this plasmid directly for transfections. A set of 4 custom lentiviral vectors is available ( pLX301 (http://www.addgene.org/25895/) , pLX302 (http://www.addgene.org/25896/) , pLX303 (http://www.addgene.org/25897/) , pLX304 (http://www.addgene.org/25890/) ) to be used to express these ORFs in mammalian cells. These plasmids are not included in the kit and must be ordered separately.
How to cite: pDONR223-PIP5K3 was a gift from William Hahn & David Root (Addgene plasmid # 23806 ; http://n2t.net/addgene:23806 ; RRID:Addgene_23806)
