[The description below was written by a language model from this plasmid's Addgene catalogue record.]
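Description:
pDONR223-PIP5K3 is a Gateway entry clone built on the Invitrogen pDONR223 donor backbone (about 5 kb without insert). It is a high-copy bacterial plasmid maintained in standard E. coli cloning strains under spectinomycin selection. It carries no mammalian promoter or other expression elements described in the record, so it serves purely as a storage and shuttle vector for an open reading frame rather than as an expression construct. The depositor explicitly notes that it should not be used directly for transfection.

The insert is a human PIP5K3 ORF, the gene now designated PIKFYVE, which encodes the type III phosphatidylinositol-3-phosphate/phosphatidylinositol 5-kinase. The recorded insert size is 1,356 bp; the record does not state which isoform or portion of the gene this represents. The ORF was introduced by Gateway recombination, so it should be flanked by attachment sites that allow transfer into compatible destination vectors through a further recombination reaction, although no feature table is provided to confirm the exact sites. M13 forward and reverse primer sites in the backbone flank the insert for sequence verification.

The ORF lacks a stop codon. This "open" format lets the coding sequence read through into the destination vector, which then supplies a C-terminal epitope tag of choice and the stop codon. The depositors point to a companion set of lentiviral destination vectors (the pLX301 to pLX304 series) for expressing such ORFs in mammalian cells. The clone belongs to a kinase ORF collection associated with a gain-of-function study of resistance to RAF inhibition.
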