>Addgene plasmid #23806 | pDONR223-PIP5K3 | depositor partial sequence | sequence record 10842 | Author sequence
ATGGCCACAGATGATAAGACGTCCCCAACACTGGACTCTGCTAATGATTTGCCTCGATCTCCTACTAGTC
CTTCTCATCTCACACACTTTAAACCTTTGACTCCTGATCAAGATGAGCCCCCTTTTAAATCAGCTTATAG
TTCTTTTGTAAATCTCTTTCGTTTTAACAAAGAGAGAGCAGAAGGAGGCCAGGGAGAACAGCAGCCTTTG
AGTGGAAGTTGGACCAGCCCTCAGCTCCCTTCGAGGACACAGTCTGTTAGGTCACCCACACCTTATAAAA
AGCAGCTTAATGAGGAACTCCAGCGGCGCTCTTCAGCATTAGGAGACCTCCGAGCTTGCACATATTGTAG
AAAAATAGCCTTAAGTTATGCTCATTCCACAGACAGTAATTCTATTGGGGAAGACTTGAATGCTCTTTCA
GATTCTGCTTGCTCTGTGTCTGTGCTTGATCCAAGTGAACCCCGAACACCTGTTGGGAGTAGGAAAGCCA
GCCGTAACATATTTTTAGAGGATGATTTGGCCTGGCAAAGTTTGATTCATCCAGATTCCTCAAATACTCC
TCTTTCAACAAGACTTGTATCTGTGCAAGAGGATGCTGGGAAATCTCCTGCTCGAAATAGATCAGCCAGC
ATTACTAACCTGTCACTGGATAGATCTGGTTCTCCTATGGTACCTTCATATGAGACATCTGTCAGTCCCC
AGGCTAACCGAACATATGTTAGGACAGAGACCACTGAGGATGAACGCAAAATTCTTCTGGACAGTGTGCA
GTTAAAAGACCTGTGGAAAAAAATCTGCCATCACAGCAGTGGAATGGAGTTTCAGGATCACCGCTACTGG
TTGAGAACGCATCCCAACTGCATTGTAGGAAAGGAATTAGTCAACTGGCTAATCCGAAATGGGCATATTG
CCACAAGGGCACAAGCTATAGCAATTGGACAAGCAATGGTTGATGGACGTTGGCTGGATTGTGTTAGTCA
TCACGACCAGCTTTTCAGAGATGAGTATGCGCTGTATAGACCACTGCAGAGTACAGAATTTTCTGAGACG
CCTTCTCCCGACAGTGACTCAGTGAACTCCGTGGAAGGACACTCTGAGCCATCCTGGTTTAAAGACATAA
AGTTTGATGACAGTGACACAGAACAGATAGCTGAAGAAGGTGACGATAATTTGGCTAATTCTGCCAGTCC
TAGCAAGCGCACATCAGTCAGCAGTTTCCAGTCCACAGTGGACAGTGACTCAGCCGCTTCTATCAGCCTG
AACGTGGAGCTGGACAACGTGAACTTCCATATCAAGAAGCCCTCCAAGTACCCACATGTGCCCCCTCACC
CTGCTGACCAAAAAGGTAGGAGGTAG
