>Addgene plasmid #23806 | pDONR223-PIP5K3 | addgene partial sequence | sequence record 29555 | 23806 with M13pUC-fwd
TAATGATTTTATTTTGACTGATAGTGACCTGTTCGTTGCAACAAATTGATGAGCAATGCTTTTTTATAAT
GCCAACTTTGTACAAAAAAGTTGGCATGGCCACAGATGATAAGACGTCCCCAACACTGGACTCTGCTAAT
GATTTGCCTCGATCTCCTACTAGTCCTTCTCATCTCACACACTTTAAACCTTTGACTCCTGATCAAGATG
AGCCCCCTTTTAAATCAGCTTATAGTTCTTTTGTAAATCTCTTTCGTTTTAACAAAGAGAGAGCAGAAGG
AGGCCAGGGAGAACAGCAGCCTTTGAGTGGAAGTTGGACCAGCCCTCAGCTCCCTTCGAGGACACAGTCT
GTTAGGTCACCCACACCTTATAAAAAGCAGCTTAATGAGGAACTCCAGCGGCGCTCTTCAGCATTAGGAG
ACCTCCGAGCTTGCACATATTGTAGAAAAATAGCCTTAAGTTATGCTCATTCCACAGACAGTAATTCTAT
TGGGGAAGACTTGAATGCTCTTTCAGATTCTGCTTGCTCTGTGTCTGTGCTTGATCCAAGTGAACCCCGA
ACACCTGTTGGGAGTAGGAAAGCCAGCCGTAACATATTTTTAGAGGATGATTTGGCCTGGCAAAGTTTGA
TTCATCCAGATTCCTCAAATACTCCTCTTTCAACAAGACTTGTATCTGTGCAAGAGGATGCTGGGAAATC
TCCTGCTCGAAATAGATCAGCCAGCATTACTAACCTGTCACTGGATAGATCTGGTTCTCCTATGGTACCT
TCATATGAGA
